>Addgene plasmid #213344 | MRGPRX1-DuET | addgene full sequence | sequence record 430872 | Addgene NGS Result
GACGTCAATGACGGTAAATGGCCCGCCTGGCATTATGCCCAGTACATGACCTTATGGGACTTTCCTACTT
GGCAGTACATCTACGTATTAGTCATCGCTATTACCATGGTGATGCGGTTTTGGCAGTACATCAATGGGCG
TGGATAGCGGTTTGACTCACGGGGATTTCCAAGTCTCCACCCCATTGACGTCAATGGGAGTTTGTTTTGG
CACCAAAATCAACGGGACTTTCCAAAATGTCGTAACAACTCCGCCCCATTGACGCAAATGGGCGGTAGGC
GTGTACGGTGGGAGGTCTATATAAGCAGAGCTCTCTGGCTAACTAGAGAACCCACTGCTTACTGGCTTAT
CGAAATTAATACGACTCACTATAGGGAGACCCAAGCTGGCTAGCGTTTAAACTTAAGCTTAGCGCCACCA
TGAAGACGATCATCGCCCTGAGCTACATCTTCTGCCTGGTATTCGCCGACTACAAGGACGATGATGACGC
CAGCATCGATATGGACCCGACAATCAGCACACTCGACACTGAACTGACGCCCATCAATGGCACAGAGGAA
ACACTTTGTTACAAGCAAACACTGTCCTTGACTGTCCTCACCTGTATTGTAAGTCTGGTGGGGCTGACCG
GAAATGCGGTAGTTCTCTGGCTGCTGGGTTGCCGGATGCGACGGAATGCTTTCTCCATTTACATACTGAA
CCTCGCCGCTGCTGATTTCCTTTTCCTCTCAGGGAGACTTATCTACAGCCTTTTGTCTTTTATCAGCATT
CCACATACAATTTCCAAGATCCTGTACCCGGTCATGATGTTTTCTTACTTCGCCGGCCTGTCCTTTTTGA
GTGCAGTCTCCACGGAAAGATGTCTGTCTGTCCTCTGGCCGATTTGGTATAGGTGTCATAGGCCGACTCA
CCTGAGTGCCGTCGTGTGTGTGCTGCTGTGGGCCCTCTCCCTTCTGCGGTCTATACTGGAGTGGATGCTG
TGTGGATTTCTCTTTAGTGGTGCCGACTCTGCATGGTGTCAGACCAGTGATTTTATCACTGTCGCCTGGC
TTATTTTCCTCTGTGTGGTGCTGTGTGGGTCATCTTTGGTGCTGCTCATTAGGATACTGTGTGGCAGCCG
CAAAATCCCACTGACACGCCTGTACGTGACCATCCTTCTGACGGTATTGGTGTTCCTCCTGTGTGGTTTG
CCTTTCGGGATCCAATTCTTCCTCTTCCTCTGGATACACGTGGATCGGGAAGTGCTTTTCTGCCACGTTC
ACCTGGTGAGTATCTTTCTGTCCGCACTGAATAGCAGCGCAAATCCCATTATCTATTTTTTCGTAGGGTC
ATTTAGACAGAGGCAGAATAGACAGAACCTTAAACTTGTTCTCCAACGCGCTTTGCAAGACGCCTCTGAA
GTGGATGAGGGGGGTGGCCAACTGCCCGAGGAGATCTTGGAACTGTCCGGCAGCCGGTTGGAACAGATCG
ATACCGGTGGACGCACCGGTGAATTCGATGAGGCCAGCACCACCGTGTCTAAGACCGAGACTTCTCAGGT
GGCCCCTGCCTAACTCGAGTCTAGAGGGCCCGTTTAAACCCGCTGATCAGCCTCGACTGTGCCTTCTAGT
TGCCAGCCATCTGTTGTTTGCCCCTCCCCCGTGCCTTCCTTGACCCTGGAAGGTGCCACTCCCACTGTCC
TTTCCTAATAAAATGAGGAAATTGCATCGCATTGTCTGAGTAGGTGTCATTCTATTCTGGGGGGTGGGGT
GGGGCAGGACAGCAAGGGGGAGGATTGGGAAGACAATAGCAGGCATGCTGGGGATGCGGTGGGCTCTATG
GCTTCTGAGGCGGAAAGAACCAGCTGGGGCTCTAGGGGGTATCCCC
[124 nt withheld, positions 1867-1990]
C
[91 nt withheld, positions 1992-2082]
A
[49 nt withheld, positions 2084-2132]
CCTTTGACGTTGGAGTCCACGTTCTTT
[37 nt withheld, positions 2160-2196]
ACCCTATCTCGGTCTATTCTTTTGATTTATAAGGGATTTTGCCGATTTCGGCCTATTGGTTAAAAAATGA
GCTGATTTAACAAAAATTTAACGCGAATTAATTCTGTGGAATGTGTGTCAGTTAGGGTGTGGAAAGTCCC
CAGGCTCCCCAGCAGGCAGAAGTATGCAAAGCATGCATCTCAATTAGTCAGCAACCAGGTGTGGAAAGTC
CCCAGGCTCCCCAGCAGGCAGAAGTATGCAAAGCATGCATCTCAATTAGTCAGCAACCATAGTCCCGCCC
CTAACTCCGCCCATCCCGCCCCTAACTCCGCCCAGTTCCGCCCATTCTCCGCCCCATGGCTGACTAATTT
TTTTTATTTATGCAGAGGCCGAGGCCGCCTCTGCCTCTGAGCTATTCCAGAAGTAGTGAGGAGGCTTTTT
TGGAGGCCTAGGCTTTTGCAAAAAGCTCCCGGGAGCTTGTATATCCATTTTCGGATCTGATCAAGAGACA
GGATGAGGATCGTTTCGCATGATTGAACAAGATGGATTGCACGCAGGTTCTCCGGCCGCTTGGGTGGAGA
GGCTATTCGGCTATGACTGGGCACAACAGACAATCGGCTGCTCTGATGCCGCCGTGTTCCGGCTGTCAGC
GCAGGGGCGCCCGGTTCTTTTTGTCAAGACCGACCTGTCCGGTGCCCTGAATGAACTGCAGGACGAGGCA
GCGCGGCTATCGTGGCTGGCCACGACGGGCGTTCCTTGCGCAGCTGTGCTCGACGTTGTCACTGAAGCGG
GAAGGGACTGGCTGCTATTGGGCGAAGTGCCGGGGCAGGATCTCCTGTCATCTCACCTTGCTCCTGCCGA
GAAAGTATCCATCATGGCTGATGCAATGCGGCGGCTGCATACGCTTGATCCGGCTACCTGCCCATTCGAC
CACCAAGCGAAACATCGCATCGAGCGAGCACGTACTCGGATGGAAGCCGGTCTTGTCGATCAGGATGATC
TGGACGAAGAGCATCAGGGGCTCGCGCCAGCCGAACTGTTCGCCAGGCTCAAGGCGCGCATGCCCGACGG
CGAGGATCTCGTCGTGACCCATGGCGATGCCTGCTTGCCGAATATCATGGTGGAAAATGGCCGCTTTTCT
GGATTCATCGACTGTGGCCGGCTGGGTGTGGCGGACCGCTATCAGGACATAGCGTTGGCTACCCGTGATA
TTGCTGAAGAGCTTGGCGGCGAATGGGCTGACCGCTTCCTCGTGCTTTACGGTATCGCCGCTCCCGATTC
GCAGCGCATCGCCTTCTATCGCCTTCTTGACGAGTTCTTCTGAGCGGGACTCTGGGGTTCGAAATGACCG
ACCAAGCGACGCCCAACCTGCCATCACGAGATTTCGATTCCACCGCCGCCTTCTATGAAAGGTTGGGCTT
CGGAATCGTTTTCCGGGACGCCGGCTGGATGATCCTCCAGCGCGGGGATCTCATGCTGGAGTTCTTCGCC
CACCCCAACTTGTTTATTGCAGCTTATAATGGTTACAAATAAAGCAATAGCATCACAAATTTCACAAATA
AAGCATTTTTTTCACTGCATTCTAGTTGTGGTTTGTCCAAACTCATCAATGTATCTTATCATGTCTGTAT
ACCGTCGACCTCTAGCTAGAGCTTGGCGTAATCATGGTCATAGCTGTTTCCTGTGTGAAATTGTTATCCG
CTCACAATTCCACACAACATACGAGCCGGAAGCATAAAGTGTAAAGCCTGGGGTGCCTAATGAGTGAGCT
AACTCACATTAATTGCGTTGCGCTCACTGCCCGCTTTCCAGTCGGGAAACCTGTCGTGCCAGCTGCATTA
ATGAATCGGCCAACGCGCGGGGAGAGGCGGTTTGCGTATTGGGCGCTCTTCCGCTTCCTCGCTCACTGAC
TCGCTGCGCTCGGTCGTTCGGCTGCGGCGAGCGGTATCAGCTCACTCAAAGGCGGTAATACGGTTATCCA
CAGAATCAGGGGATAACGCAGGAAAGAACATGTGAGCAAAAGGCCAGCAAAAGGCCAGGAACCGTAAAAA
GGCCGCGTTGCTGGCGTTTTTCCATAGGCTCCGCCCCCCTGACGAGCATCACAAAAATCGACGCTCAAGT
CAGAGGTGGCGAAACCCGACAGGACTATAAAGATACCAGGCGTTTCCCCCTGGAAGCTCCCTCGTGCGCT
CTCCTGTTCCGACCCTGCCGCTTACCGGATACCTGTCCGCCTTTCTCCCTTCGGGAAGCGTGGCGCTTTC
TCATAGCTCACGCTGTAGGTATCTCAGTTCGGTGTAGGTCGTTCGCTCCAAGCTGGGCTGTGTGCACGAA
CCCCCCGTTCAGCCCGACCGCTGCGCCTTATCCGGTAACTATCGTCTTGAGTCCAACCCGGTAAGACACG
ACTTATCGCCACTGGCAGCAGCCACTGGTAACAGGATTAGCAGAGCGAGGTATGTAGGCGGTGCTACAGA
GTTCTTGAAGTGGTGGCCTAACTACGGCTACACTAGAAGAACGGTATTTGGTATCTGCGCTCTGCTGAAG
CCAGTTACCTTCGGAAAAAGAGTTGGTAGCTCTTGATCCGGCAAACAAACCACCGCTGGTAGCGGTGGTT
TTTTTGTTTGCAAGCAGCAGATTACGCGCAGAAAAAAAGGATCTCAAGAAGATCCTTTGATCTTTTCTAC
GGGGTCTGACGCTCAGTGGAACGAAAACTCACGTTAAGGGATTTTGGTCATGAGATTATCAAAAAGGATC
TTCACCTAGATCCTTTTAAATTAAAAATGAAGTTTTAAATCAATCTAAAGTATATATGAGTAAACTTGGT
CTGACAGTTACCAATGCTTAATCAGTGAGGCACCTATCTCAGCGATCTGTCTATTTCGTTCATCCATAGT
TGCCTGACTCCCCGTCGTGTAGATAACTACGATACGGGAGGGCTTACCATCTGGCCCCAGTGCTGCAATG
ATACCGCGAGACCCACGCTCACCGGCTCCAGATTTATCAGCAATAAACCAGCCAGCCGGAAGGGCCGAGC
GCAGAAGTGGTCCTGCAACTTTATCCGCCTCCATCCAGTCTATTAATTGTTGCCGGGAAGCTAGAGTAAG
TAGTTCGCCAGTTAATAGTTTGCGCAACGTTGTTGCCATTGCTACAGGCATCGTGGTGTCACGCTCGTCG
TTTGGTATGGCTTCATTCAGCTCCGGTTCCCAACGATCAAGGCGAGTTACATGATCCCCCATGTTGTGCA
AAAAAGCGGTTAGCTCCTTCGGTCCTCCGATCGTTGTCAGAAGTAAGTTGGCCGCAGTGTTATCACTCAT
GGTTATGGCAGCACTGCATAATTCTCTTACTGTCATGCCATCCGTAAGATGCTTTTCTGTGACTGGTGAG
TACTCAACCAAGTCATTCTGAGAATAGTGTATGCGGCGACCGAGTTGCTCTTGCCCGGCGTCAATACGGG
ATAATACCGCGCCACATAGCAGAACTTTAAAAGTGCTCATCATTGGAAAACGTTCTTCGGGGCGAAAACT
CTCAAGGATCTTACCGCTGTTGAGATCCAGTTCGATGTAACCCACTCGTGCACCCAACTGATCTTCAGCA
TCTTTTACTTTCACCAGCGTTTCTGGGTGAGCAAAAACAGGAAGGCAAAATGCCGCAAAAAAGGGAATAA
GGGCGACACGGAAATGTTGAATACTCATACTCTTCCTTTTTCAATATTATTGAAGCATTTATCAGGGTTA
TTGTCTCATGAGCGGATACATATTTGAATGTATTTAGAAAAATAAACAAATAGGGGTTCCGCGCACATTT
CCCCGAAAAGTGCCACCTGACGTCGACGGATCGGGAGATCTCCCGATCCCCTATGGTGCACTCTCAGTAC
AATCTGCTCTGATGCCGCATAGTTAAGCCAGTATCTGCTCCCTGCTTGTGTGTTGGAGGTCGCTGAGTAG
TGCGCGAGCAAAATTTAAGCTACAACAAGGCAAGGCTTGACCGACATTTGCATGAAGAATCTGCTTAGGG
TTAGGCGTTTTGCGCTGCTTCGCGATGTACGGGCCAGATATACGCGTTGACATTGATTATTGACTAGTTA
TTAATAGTAATCAATTACGGGGTCATTAGTTCATAGCCCATATATGGAGTTCCGCGTTACATAACTTACG
GTAAATGGCCCGCCTGGCTGACCGCCCAACGACCCCCGCCCATTGACGTCAATAATGACGTATGTTCCCA
TAGTAACGCCAATAGGGACTTTCCATTGACGTCAATGGGTGGAGTATTTACGGTAAACTGCCCACTTGGC
AGTACATCAAGTGTATCATATGCCAAGTACGCCCCCTATT
Features (pLannotate 1.2.2; 21 found; start..end, strand, type, name):
    109..312     +  promoter       CMV promoter: human cytomegalovirus (CMV) immediate early promoter
    308..341     +  LTR            5' LTR (truncated) (fragment): truncated 5' long terminal repeat (LTR) from HIV-1
    357..375     +  promoter       T7 promoter: promoter for bacteriophage T7 RNA polymerase
    468..488     +  CDS            3xFLAG (fragment): three tandem FLAG® epitope tags
    501..1466    +  CDS            MRGPRX1: MRGX1_HUMAN - Also known as MRGX1, SNSR3, SNSR4. Experimental evidence at protein level: Swiss-Prot protein existence level 1. Orphan receptor. Probably involved in the function of nociceptive neurons. May regulate nociceptor function and/or development, including the sensation or modulation of pain. Potently activated by enkephalins including BAM22 (bovine adrenal medulla peptide 22) and BAM (8-22)(PubMed:26582731). BAM22 is the most potent compound and evoked a large and dose-dependent release of intracellular calcium in stably transfected cells. G(alpha)q proteins are involved in the calciu
   1597..1821    +  polyA_signal   bGH poly(A) signal: bovine growth hormone polyadenylation signal
   1825..1846    +  promoter       SV40 promoter (fragment): SV40 enhancer and early promoter
   1867..2295    +  rep_origin     f1 ori (sequence partly withheld): f1 bacteriophage origin of replication; arrow indicates direction of (+) strand synthesis
   2309..2638    +  promoter       SV40 promoter: SV40 enhancer and early promoter
   2705..3496    +  CDS            neo: KKA2_KLEPN - Also known as kan, nptII. Experimental evidence at protein level: Swiss-Prot protein existence level 1. Resistance to kanamycin, neomycin, paromomycin, ribostamycin, butirosin and gentamicin B. From Klebsiella pneumoniae.
   3520..3678    +  CDS            ble (fragment): BLE_KLEPN - Experimental evidence at protein level: Swiss-Prot protein existence level 1. Binding protein with a strong affinity to the bleomycin family of antibiotics. Binds to CL990; an antimitotic-antibiotic compound. From Klebsiella pneumoniae.
   3673..3794    +  polyA_signal   SV40 poly(A) signal: SV40 polyadenylation signal
   3867..3883    -  protein_bind   lac operator: The lac repressor binds to the lac operator to inhibit transcription in E. coli. This inhibition can be relieved by adding lactose or isopropyl-β-D-thiogalactopyranoside (IPTG). lac repressor encoded by lacI
   3891..3921    -  promoter       lac promoter: promoter for the E. coli lac operon
   3936..3957    -  protein_bind   CAP binding site: CAP binding activates transcription in the presence of cAMP. E. coli catabolite activator protein
   3970..4062    -  CDS            lacI (fragment): lac repressor; lacI; The lac repressor binds to the lac operator to inhibit transcription in E. coli. This inhibition can be relieved by adding lactose or isopropyl-β-D-thiogalactopyranoside (IPTG).
   4245..4833    -  rep_origin     ori: high-copy-number ColE1/pMB1/pBR322/pUC origin of replication
   5004..5864    -  CDS            AmpR: β-lactamase; bla; confers resistance to ampicillin, carbenicillin, and related antibiotics
   5865..5969    -  promoter       AmpR promoter: bla
   6028..6080    -  misc_feature   bom (fragment): basis of mobility region from pBR322
   6235..108     +  enhancer       CMV enhancer (across the origin): human cytomegalovirus immediate early enhancer
