[The description below was written by a language model from this plasmid's Addgene catalogue record and pLannotate feature annotations shown in this document.]
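Description:
MRGPRX1-DuET is a mammalian expression plasmid built on the pcDNA 3.1 (+) backbone that carries the human MAS-related G protein-coupled receptor X1 (MRGPRX1, also called MRGX1 or SNSR4), a class A receptor listed by the depositor as an orphan and linked in the annotation to nociceptive neuron function and activation by enkephalin-derived BAM peptides. The plasmid is about 6.5 kb. It replicates in E. coli at high copy from a ColE1/pUC-type origin and is selected with ampicillin through the β-lactamase gene. An f1 origin is also present. For selection in mammalian cells, an SV40 early promoter drives a neomycin/kanamycin phosphotransferase gene followed by an SV40 polyadenylation signal, which would allow G418 selection of stable transfectants.

The receptor open reading frame sits downstream of the CMV immediate-early enhancer and promoter and is terminated by the bovine growth hormone polyadenylation signal. A T7 promoter lies between the CMV promoter and the insert and can serve for in vitro transcription or as a sequencing primer site. In the "DuET" design, according to the record, the receptor is preceded by a cleavable hemagglutinin signal peptide, which promotes membrane targeting, and an N-terminal FLAG epitope. A C-terminal 1D4 epitope follows it. The automated annotation detects the FLAG sequence only as a short fragment match just upstream of the coding region, and it does not call the signal peptide or the 1D4 tag. A few other short fragment hits, such as an HIV-1 LTR fragment and ble and lacI fragments, are likely backbone remnants or incidental matches.

The dual tags allow detection and capture of the receptor from either terminus. The construct is intended for expression in mammalian cells and for proteomics studies, and the associated publication used it in multiplexed selectivity screening of anti-GPCR antibodies.
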