Addgene plasmid #213344: MRGPRX1-DuET
Purpose: The DuET construct encodes the named human GPCR engineered with a cleaved hemagglutinin signal peptide, a 5' FLAG and a 3' 1D4 epitope tag optimized for expression in mammalian cells and proteomics studies.
Depositing lab: Thomas Sakmar. Depositing organization: Rockefeller University. Publication: Multiplexed selectivity screening of anti-GPCR antibodies. Dahl L, Kotliar IB, Bendes A, Dodig-Crnkovic T, Fromm S, Elofsson A, Uhlen M, Sakmar TP, Schwenk JM. Sci Adv. 2023 May 3;9(18):eadf9297. doi: 10.1126/sciadv.adf9297. Epub 2023 May 3. PubMed 37134173.
Backbone
  Vector backbone: pcDNA 3.1 (+)
  Vector type: Mammalian Expression
Growth in bacteria
  Bacterial resistance: Ampicillin, 100 μg/mL
  Growth temperature: 37°C
  Growth strain: DH5alpha
  Copy number: High Copy
Gene/Insert
  Gene/Insert name: MRGPRX1 (alt names: MAS related GPR family member X1; MRGX1)
  Species: H. sapiens (human)
  Entrez Gene: MRGPRX1 (a.k.a. GPCR, MGRG2, MRGX1, SNSR4)
  Promoter: CMV, T7
  Tag / fusion protein: FLAG (N terminal on insert); 1D4 (C terminal on insert)
  Cloning method: Gibson Cloning
Terms and licenses: Academic/Nonprofit Terms; Industry Terms: Not Available to Industry
Depositor comments: Class: A, Family: Orphan. Ensembl ID: ENSG00000170255, Uniprot ID: Q96LB2
How to cite: MRGPRX1-DuET was a gift from Thomas Sakmar (Addgene plasmid # 213344 ; http://n2t.net/addgene:213344 ; RRID:Addgene_213344)
